Addgene plasmid #185287: pST_MAHS_RAMVA_mts_1-81 (pBS0918)
Purpose: For the mammalian expression of the tardigrade protein MAHS_RAMVA_mts_1-81. This is one of the bottom performing targets in our apoptosis assay (it induced apoptosis).
Depositing lab: Pamela Silver. Depositing organization: Harvard Medical School. Publication: Natural and Designed Proteins Inspired by Extremotolerant Organisms Can Form Condensates and Attenuate Apoptosis in Human Cells. Veling MT, Nguyen DT, Thadani NN, Oster ME, Rollins NJ, Brock KP, Bethel NP, Lim S, Baker D, Way JC, Marks DS, Chang RL, Silver PA. ACS Synth Biol. 2022 Mar 18;11(3):1292-1302. doi: 10.1021/acssynbio.1c00572. Epub 2022 Feb 18. PubMed 35176859.
Backbone
  Vector backbone: YK 02
  Vector type: Mammalian Expression
Growth in bacteria
  Bacterial resistance: Ampicillin, 100 μg/mL
  Growth temperature: 37°C
  Growth strain: DH5alpha
  Copy number: High Copy
Gene/Insert
  Gene/Insert name: MAHS_RAMVA_mts_1-81
  Species: R. varieornatus
  Insert size (bp): 477
  Cloning method: Gibson Cloning
Terms and licenses: Academic/Nonprofit Terms; Industry Terms: Not Available to Industry
Depositor comments: This is one of the bottom performing targets in our apoptosis assay (it induced apoptosis). See supplemental table 2 in our paper to see its performance in our assay. The negative control for this assay is pSecTag2 B which can be obtained from Thermo here https://www.thermofisher.com/order/catalog/product/V90020
How to cite: pST_MAHS_RAMVA_mts_1-81 (pBS0918) was a gift from Pamela Silver (Addgene plasmid # 185287 ; http://n2t.net/addgene:185287 ; RRID:Addgene_185287)
