[The description below was written by a language model from this plasmid's Addgene catalogue record and pLannotate feature annotations shown in this document.]
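Description:
pST_MAHS_RAMVA_mts_1-81 (pBS0918) is a 5,387-nt mammalian expression plasmid built by Gibson cloning in a backbone recorded as YK 02. It carries a fragment of MAHS, the mitochondrial abundant heat soluble protein of the tardigrade Ramazzottius varieornatus. It is propagated in E. coli as a high-copy plasmid through a ColE1/pUC-type origin and selected with ampicillin via the bla gene and its native promoter. An f1 origin is also present. Short residual pieces of a lac promoter/operator region, lacI and the pBR322 bom site appear to be backbone remnants.

The expression cassette is driven by the human CMV immediate-early enhancer and promoter, followed by a T7 promoter. The annotated MAHS coding fragment spans about 243 nt, which corresponds to 81 codons and matches the "1-81" in the name. The "mts" label suggests the N-terminal mitochondrial targeting region, although the record does not define the term. A FLAG epitope lies just downstream of the MAHS fragment for detection, and the bovine growth hormone polyadenylation signal terminates the transcript. The catalogue gives an insert size of 477 bp, larger than the annotated MAHS fragment plus FLAG, so the insert includes sequence the feature table does not identify.

A second cassette places the Sh ble gene under tandem SV40 early and bacterial EM7 promoters with an SV40 poly(A) signal. It confers Zeocin/bleomycin resistance and could be used to select mammalian cells.

The plasmid was made for a screen of natural and designed proteins from extremotolerant organisms, tested for condensate formation and effects on apoptosis in human cells. This construct was among the lowest performers in that screen, inducing apoptosis rather than attenuating it.
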