Features (pLannotate 1.2.2; 22 found; start..end, strand, type, name):
     33..85      -  misc_feature   bom (fragment): basis of mobility region from pBR322
    240..619     +  enhancer       CMV enhancer: human cytomegalovirus immediate early enhancer
    620..823     +  promoter       CMV promoter: human cytomegalovirus (CMV) immediate early promoter
    819..852     +  LTR            5' LTR (truncated) (fragment): truncated 5' long terminal repeat (LTR) from HIV-1
    868..886     +  promoter       T7 promoter: promoter for bacteriophage T7 RNA polymerase
    910..1152    +  CDS            MAHS (fragment): MAHS_RAMVA - Experimental evidence at transcript level: Swiss-Prot protein existence level 2. Mitochondrial heat soluble protein acting as a molecular shield in water-deficient condition. From Ramazzottius varieornatus (Water bear) (Tardigrade).
   1168..1188    +  CDS            FLAG (fragment): FLAG® epitope tag, followed by an enterokinase cleavage site
   1406..1630    +  polyA_signal   bGH poly(A) signal: bovine growth hormone polyadenylation signal
   1634..1655    +  promoter       SV40 promoter (fragment): SV40 enhancer and early promoter
   1676..2104    +  rep_origin     f1 ori (sequence partly withheld): f1 bacteriophage origin of replication; arrow indicates direction of (+) strand synthesis
   2118..2447    +  promoter       SV40 promoter: SV40 enhancer and early promoter
   2495..2542    +  promoter       EM7 promoter: synthetic bacterial promoter&nbsp
   2561..2935    +  CDS            BleoR: antibiotic-binding protein; Sh ble from Streptoalloteichus hindustanus; confers resistance to bleomycin, phleomycin, and Zeocin™
   2945..3070    +  CDS            ble (fragment): BLE_KLEPN - Experimental evidence at protein level: Swiss-Prot protein existence level 1. Binding protein with a strong affinity to the bleomycin family of antibiotics. Binds to CL990; an antimitotic-antibiotic compound. From Klebsiella pneumoniae.
   3065..3186    +  polyA_signal   SV40 poly(A) signal: SV40 polyadenylation signal
   3259..3275    -  protein_bind   lac operator: The lac repressor binds to the lac operator to inhibit transcription in E. coli. This inhibition can be relieved by adding lactose or isopropyl-β-D-thiogalactopyranoside (IPTG). lac repressor encoded by lacI
   3283..3313    -  promoter       lac promoter: promoter for the E. coli lac operon
   3328..3349    -  protein_bind   CAP binding site: CAP binding activates transcription in the presence of cAMP. E. coli catabolite activator protein
   3362..3454    -  CDS            lacI (fragment): lac repressor; lacI; The lac repressor binds to the lac operator to inhibit transcription in E. coli. This inhibition can be relieved by adding lactose or isopropyl-β-D-thiogalactopyranoside (IPTG).
   3637..4225    -  rep_origin     ori: high-copy-number ColE1/pMB1/pBR322/pUC origin of replication
   4396..5256    -  CDS            AmpR: β-lactamase; bla; confers resistance to ampicillin, carbenicillin, and related antibiotics
   5257..5361    -  promoter       AmpR promoter: bla
>Addgene plasmid #185287 | pST_MAHS_RAMVA_mts_1-81 (pBS0918) | addgene full sequence | sequence record 363893 | Addgene NGS Result
ACGTCGACGGATCGGGAGATCTCCCGATCCCCTATGGTGCACTCTCAGTACAATCTGCTCTGATGCCGCA
TAGTTAAGCCAGTATCTGCTCCCTGCTTGTGTGTTGGAGGTCGCTGAGTAGTGCGCGAGCAAAATTTAAG
CTACAACAAGGCAAGGCTTGACCGACAATTGCATGAAGAATCTGCTTAGGGTTAGGCGTTTTGCGCTGCT
TCGCGATGTACGGGCCAGATATACGCGTTGACATTGATTATTGACTAGTTATTAATAGTAATCAATTACG
GGGTCATTAGTTCATAGCCCATATATGGAGTTCCGCGTTACATAACTTACGGTAAATGGCCCGCCTGGCT
GACCGCCCAACGACCCCCGCCCATTGACGTCAATAATGACGTATGTTCCCATAGTAACGCCAATAGGGAC
TTTCCATTGACGTCAATGGGTGGAGTATTTACGGTAAACTGCCCACTTGGCAGTACATCAAGTGTATCAT
ATGCCAAGTACGCCCCCTATTGACGTCAATGACGGTAAATGGCCCGCCTGGCATTATGCCCAGTACATGA
CCTTATGGGACTTTCCTACTTGGCAGTACATCTACGTATTAGTCATCGCTATTACCATGGTGATGCGGTT
TTGGCAGTACATCAATGGGCGTGGATAGCGGTTTGACTCACGGGGATTTCCAAGTCTCCACCCCATTGAC
GTCAATGGGAGTTTGTTTTGGCACCAAAATCAACGGGACTTTCCAAAATGTCGTAACAACTCCGCCCCAT
TGACGCAAATGGGCGGTAGGCGTGTACGGTGGGAGGTCTATATAAGCAGAGCTCTCTGGCTAACTAGAGA
ACCCACTGCTTACTGGCTTATCGAAATTAATACGACTCACTATAGGGAGACCCAAGCTGGCTAGCCACCA
TGAGTAGATATCTTCTGAGAGACGTTCAAGCAGTGTTAAGAGGGGTGCGCAAAGTGGCTGAATCCTCACT
GAAGCTGGAGACAGAAAAAGTGTCTCTTAGACTGGGGGATTTCAGAAGCCAGCCTTCCCTGAGATCTGTG
CCCGCCTCCCTGACCTCCCGGTCCCAGGCTTTCTCCCTGCAGGAGATTGCCGCCCGGGCTGGCGTGGTGC
TGCGGGGCGTGCAGCAGCAGTTCAGAAACGTGTGAGGATCTGGGGACTACAAGGACGACGACGACAAGTG
ATGAATTGCCAATTGAAATTTGACGGCCTATGTCACTGAAACTATCCAAACACCCCATGTCGATACTGAA
CGTATCGACGCATACCTCCTTCCTTGAAAACGCACAATCATACAACTGGGCACATAATGCGTACGCCCAT
CTAGTACACCCATCTCTGTAGGTCCAGTTCAAGAGCTGGAAGAGCACCCTCCACTTACCCGCTGATCAGC
CTCGACTGTGCCTTCTAGTTGCCAGCCATCTGTTGTTTGCCCCTCCCCCGTGCCTTCCTTGACCCTGGAA
GGTGCCACTCCCACTGTCCTTTCCTAATAAAATGAGGAAATTGCATCGCATTGTCTGAGTAGGTGTCATT
CTATTCTGGGGGGTGGGGTGGGGCAGGACAGCAAGGGGGAGGATTGGGAAGACAATAGCAGGCATGCTGG
GGATGCGGTGGGCTCTATGGCTTCTGAGGCGGAAAGAACCAGCTGGGGCTCTAGGGGGTATCCCC
[124 nt withheld, positions 1676-1799]
C
[91 nt withheld, positions 1801-1891]
A
[49 nt withheld, positions 1893-1941]
CCTTTGACGTTGGAGTCCACGTTCTTT
[37 nt withheld, positions 1969-2005]
ACCCTATCTCGGTCTATTCTTTTGATTTATAAGGGATTTTGCCGATTTCGGCCTATTGGTTAAAAAATGA
GCTGATTTAACAAAAATTTAACGCGAATTAATTCTGTGGAATGTGTGTCAGTTAGGGTGTGGAAAGTCCC
CAGGCTCCCCAGCAGGCAGAAGTATGCAAAGCATGCATCTCAATTAGTCAGCAACCAGGTGTGGAAAGTC
CCCAGGCTCCCCAGCAGGCAGAAGTATGCAAAGCATGCATCTCAATTAGTCAGCAACCATAGTCCCGCCC
CTAACTCCGCCCATCCCGCCCCTAACTCCGCCCAGTTCCGCCCATTCTCCGCCCCATGGCTGACTAATTT
TTTTTATTTATGCAGAGGCCGAGGCCGCCTCTGCCTCTGAGCTATTCCAGAAGTAGTGAGGAGGCTTTTT
TGGAGGCCTAGGCTTTTGCAAAAAGCTCCCGGGAGCTTGTATATCCATTTTCGGATCTGATCAGCACGTG
TTGACAATTAATCATCGGCATAGTATATCGGCATAGTATAATACGACAAGGTGAGGAACTAAACCATGGC
CAAGTTGACCAGTGCCGTTCCGGTGCTCACCGCGCGCGACGTCGCCGGAGCGGTCGAGTTCTGGACCGAC
CGGCTCGGGTTCTCCCGGGACTTCGTGGAGGACGACTTCGCCGGTGTGGTCCGGGACGACGTGACCCTGT
TCATCAGCGCGGTCCAGGACCAGGTGGTGCCGGACAACACCCTGGCCTGGGTGTGGGTGCGCGGCCTGGA
CGAGCTGTACGCCGAGTGGTCGGAGGTCGTGTCCACGAACTTCCGGGACGCCTCCGGGCCGGCCATGACC
GAGATCGGCGAGCAGCCGTGGGGGCGGGAGTTCGCCCTGCGCGACCCGGCCGGCAACTGCGTGCACTTCG
TGGCCGAGGAGCAGGACTGACACGTGCTACGAGATTTCGATTCCACCGCCGCCTTCTATGAAAGGTTGGG
CTTCGGAATCGTTTTCCGGGACGCCGGCTGGATGATCCTCCAGCGCGGGGATCTCATGCTGGAGTTCTTC
GCCCACCCCAACTTGTTTATTGCAGCTTATAATGGTTACAAATAAAGCAATAGCATCACAAATTTCACAA
ATAAAGCATTTTTTTCACTGCATTCTAGTTGTGGTTTGTCCAAACTCATCAATGTATCTTATCATGTCTG
TATACCGTCGACCTCTAGCTAGAGCTTGGCGTAATCATGGTCATAGCTGTTTCCTGTGTGAAATTGTTAT
CCGCTCACAATTCCACACAACATACGAGCCGGAAGCATAAAGTGTAAAGCCTGGGGTGCCTAATGAGTGA
GCTAACTTACATTAATTGCGTTGCGCTCACTGCCCGCTTTCCAGTCGGGAAACCTGTCGTGCCAGCTGCA
TTAATGAATCGGCCAACGCGCGGGGAGAGGCGGTTTGCGTATTGGGCGCTCTTCCGCTTCCTCGCTCACT
GACTCGCTGCGCTCGGTCGTTCGGCTGCGGCGAGCGGTATCAGCTCACTCAAAGGCGGTAATACGGTTAT
CCACAGAATCAGGGGATAACGCAGGAAAGAACATGTGAGCAAAAGGCCAGCAAAAGGCCAGGAACCGTAA
AAAGGCCGCGTTGCTGGCGTTTTTCCATAGGCTCCGCCCCCCTGACGAGCATCACAAAAATCGACGCTCA
AGTCAGAGGTGGCGAAACCCGACAGGACTATAAAGATACCAGGCGTTTCCCCCTGGAAGCTCCCTCGTGC
GCTCTCCTGTTCCGACCCTGCCGCTTACCGGATACCTGTCCGCCTTTCTCCCTTCGGGAAGCGTGGCGCT
TTCTCATAGCTCACGCTGTAGGTATCTCAGTTCGGTGTAGGTCGTTCGCTCCAAGCTGGGCTGTGTGCAC
GAACCCCCCGTTCAGCCCGACCGCTGCGCCTTATCCGGTAACTATCGTCTTGAGTCCAACCCGGTAAGAC
ACGACTTATCGCCACTGGCAGCAGCCACTGGTAACAGGATTAGCAGAGCGAGGTATGTAGGCGGTGCTAC
AGAGTTCTTGAAGTGGTGGCCTAACTACGGCTACACTAGAAGAACAGTATTTGGTATCTGCGCTCTGCTG
AAGCCAGTTACCTTCGGAAAAAGAGTTGGTAGCTCTTGATCCGGCAAACAAACCACCGCTGGTAGCGGTG
GTTTTTTTGTTTGCAAGCAGCAGATTACGCGCAGAAAAAAAGGATCTCAAGAAGATCCTTTGATCTTTTC
TACGGGGTCTGACGCTCAGTGGAACGAAAACTCACGTTAAGGGATTTTGGTCATGAGATTATCAAAAAGG
ATCTTCACCTAGATCCTTTTAAATTAAAAATGAAGTTTTAAATCAATCTAAAGTATATATGAGTAAACTT
GGTCTGACAGTTACCAATGCTTAATCAGTGAGGCACCTATCTCAGCGATCTGTCTATTTCGTTCATCCAT
AGTTGCCTGACTCCCCGTCGTGTAGATAACTACGATACGGGAGGGCTTACCATCTGGCCCCAGTGCTGCA
ATGATACCGCGAGACCCACGCTCACCGGCTCCAGATTTATCAGCAATAAACCAGCCAGCCGGAAGGGCCG
AGCGCAGAAGTGGTCCTGCAACTTTATCCGCCTCCATCCAGTCTATTAATTGTTGCCGGGAAGCTAGAGT
AAGTAGTTCGCCAGTTAATAGTTTGCGCAACGTTGTTGCCATTGCTACAGGCATCGTGGTGTCACGCTCG
TCGTTTGGTATGGCTTCATTCAGCTCCGGTTCCCAACGATCAAGGCGAGTTACATGATCCCCCATGTTGT
GCAAAAAAGCGGTTAGCTCCTTCGGTCCTCCGATCGTTGTCAGAAGTAAGTTGGCCGCAGTGTTATCACT
CATGGTTATGGCAGCACTGCATAATTCTCTTACTGTCATGCCATCCGTAAGATGCTTTTCTGTGACTGGT
GAGTACTCAACCAAGTCATTCTGAGAATAGTGTATGCGGCGACCGAGTTGCTCTTGCCCGGCGTCAATAC
GGGATAATACCGCGCCACATAGCAGAACTTTAAAAGTGCTCATCATTGGAAAACGTTCTTCGGGGCGAAA
ACTCTCAAGGATCTTACCGCTGTTGAGATCCAGTTCGATGTAACCCACTCGTGCACCCAACTGATCTTCA
GCATCTTTTACTTTCACCAGCGTTTCTGGGTGAGCAAAAACAGGAAGGCAAAATGCCGCAAAAAAGGGAA
TAAGGGCGACACGGAAATGTTGAATACTCATACTCTTCCTTTTTCAATATTATTGAAGCATTTATCAGGG
TTATTGTCTCATGAGCGGATACATATTTGAATGTATTTAGAAAAATAAACAAATAGGGGTTCCGCGCACA
TTTCCCCGAAAAGTGCCACCTG
